>Addgene plasmid #105484 | pISH-Olfr1031 | addgene full sequence | sequence record 203247 | Addgene NGS Result
GTAAAACGACGGCCAGTGAATTGTAATACGACTCACTATAGGGCGAATTGGGCCCGACGTCGCATGCTCC
CGGCCGCCATGGCGGCCGCGGGAATTCGATTTTCCTAGTACCGTAAATGAGGGGGTTCAACATGGGAATG
ACAGTGGTATAGAACACAGCAACCATTTTACCTTGTTCCACAGACTCTCTAGATGTTGGTCTGAGATACA
TGAAAAAAAGAGTTGCATAGAATATGATGACAGCTGTCAGATGGGAGCCACAGGTGGAGAAAGCTTTCCG
CTTGCCTTCTGTAGAGCTAATCCTCAGAATAGCAGGAAAGATATACAGGTAGGAAGTGAGAATAATGAGC
AGGGAGAAGGAGAGGTTAAATCCAGCTACAACAAGCATGGAGGTTTCTTTGTGATAAGTGTCAGAACAAG
CCAGCTTAATCAATGGTGGATCAGCACAATAGAAGTGATTGATTTCATTGTGGCCACAGAAAGCCAGGTT
GTAAGTCCACATGGTCTCCATCAGACCAGTAAGTGCCCCATACACATAAGGCACTGTGATTAGAGATGTG
CATACACTCTGGGACATCTTGCTACCATAAAGCAGAGGGTTGCAGATTGCCACGAACCTATCAAACGCAA
TCACTAGTGAATTCGCGGCCGCCTGCAGGTCGACCATATGGGAGAGCTCCCAACGCGTTGGATGCATAGC
TTGAGTATTCTATAGTGTCACCTAAATAGCTTGGCGTAATCATGGTCATAGCTGTTTCCTGTGTGAAATT
GTTATCCGCTCACAATTCCACACAACATACGAGCCGGAAGCATAAAGTGTAAAGCCTGGGGTGCCTAATG
AGTGAGCTAACTCACATTAATTGCGTTGCGCTCACTGCCCGCTTTCCAGTCGGGAAACCTGTCGTGCCAG
CTGCATTAATGAATCGGCCAACGCGCGGGGAGAGGCGGTTTGCGTATTGGGCGCTCTTCCGCTTCCTCGC
TCACTGACTCGCTGCGCTCGGTCGTTCGGCTGCGGCGAGCGGTATCAGCTCACTCAAAGGCGGTAATACG
GTTATCCACAGAATCAGGGGATAACGCAGGAAAGAACATGTGAGCAAAAGGCCAGCAAAAGGCCAGGAAC
CGTAAAAAGGCCGCGTTGCTGGCGTTTTTCCATAGGCTCCGCCCCCCTGACGAGCATCACAAAAATCGAC
GCTCAAGTCAGAGGTGGCGAAACCCGACAGGACTATAAAGATACCAGGCGTTTCCCCCTGGAAGCTCCCT
CGTGCGCTCTCCTGTTCCGACCCTGCCGCTTACCGGATACCTGTCCGCCTTTCTCCCTTCGGGAAGCGTG
GCGCTTTCTCATAGCTCACGCTGTAGGTATCTCAGTTCGGTGTAGGTCGTTCGCTCCAAGCTGGGCTGTG
TGCACGAACCCCCCGTTCAGCCCGACCGCTGCGCCTTATCCGGTAACTATCGTCTTGAGTCCAACCCGGT
AAGACACGACTTATCGCCACTGGCAGCAGCCACTGGTAACAGGATTAGCAGAGCGAGGTATGTAGGCGGT
GCTACAGAGTTCTTGAAGTGGTGGCCTAACTACGGCTACACTAGAAGAACAGTATTTGGTATCTGCGCTC
TGCTGAAGCCAGTTACCTTCGGAAAAAGAGTTGGTAGCTCTTGATCCGGCAAACAAACCACCGCTGGTAG
CGGTGGTTTTTTTGTTTGCAAGCAGCAGATTACGCGCAGAAAAAAAGGATCTCAAGAAGATCCTTTGATC
TTTTCTACGGGGTCTGACGCTCAGTGGAACGAAAACTCACGTTAAGGGATTTTGGTCATGAGATTATCAA
AAAGGATCTTCACCTAGATCCTTTTAAATTAAAAATGAAGTTTTAAATCAATCTAAAGTATATATGAGTA
AACTTGGTCTGACAGTTACCAATGCTTAATCAGTGAGGCACCTATCTCAGCGATCTGTCTATTTCGTTCA
TCCATAGTTGCCTGACTCCCCGTCGTGTAGATAACTACGATACGGGAGGGCTTACCATCTGGCCCCAGTG
CTGCAATGATACCGCGAGACCCACGCTCACCGGCTCCAGATTTATCAGCAATAAACCAGCCAGCCGGAAG
GGCCGAGCGCAGAAGTGGTCCTGCAACTTTATCCGCCTCCATCCAGTCTATTAATTGTTGCCGGGAAGCT
AGAGTAAGTAGTTCGCCAGTTAATAGTTTGCGCAACGTTGTTGCCATTGCTACAGGCATCGTGGTGTCAC
GCTCGTCGTTTGGTATGGCTTCATTCAGCTCCGGTTCCCAACGATCAAGGCGAGTTACATGATCCCCCAT
GTTGTGCAAAAAAGCGGTTAGCTCCTTCGGTCCTCCGATCGTTGTCAGAAGTAAGTTGGCCGCAGTGTTA
TCACTCATGGTTATGGCAGCACTGCATAATTCTCTTACTGTCATGCCATCCGTAAGATGCTTTTCTGTGA
CTGGTGAGTACTCAACCAAGTCATTCTGAGAATAGTGTATGCGGCGACCGAGTTGCTCTTGCCCGGCGTC
AATACGGGATAATACCGCGCCACATAGCAGAACTTTAAAAGTGCTCATCATTGGAAAACGTTCTTCGGGG
CGAAAACTCTCAAGGATCTTACCGCTGTTGAGATCCAGTTCGATGTAACCCACTCGTGCACCCAACTGAT
CTTCAGCATCTTTTACTTTCACCAGCGTTTCTGGGTGAGCAAAAACAGGAAGGCAAAATGCCGCAAAAAA
GGGAATAAGGGCGACACGGAAATGTTGAATACTCATACTCTTCCTTTTTCAATATTATTGAAGCATTTAT
CAGGGTTATTGTCTCATGAGCGGATACATATTTGAATGTATTTAGAAAAATAAACAAATAGGGGTTCCGC
GCACATTTCCCCGAAAAGTGCCACCTGATGCGGTGTGAAATACCGCACAGATGCGTAAGGAGAAAATACC
GCATCAGGAAATTGTAAGCGTTAATATTTTGTTAAAATTCGCGTTAAATTTTTGTTAAATCAGCTCATTT
TTTAACCAATAGGCCGAAATCGGCAAAATCCCTTATAAATCAAAAGAATAGACCGAGATAGGGT
[37 nt withheld, positions 3075-3111]
AAAGAACGTGGACTCCAACGTCAAAGG
[49 nt withheld, positions 3139-3187]
T
[91 nt withheld, positions 3189-3279]
G
[124 nt withheld, positions 3281-3404]
CCATTCGCCATTCAGGCTGCGCAACTGTTGGGAAGGGCGATCGGTGCGGGCCTCTTCGCTATTACGCCAG
CTGGCGAAAGGGGGATGTGCTGCAAGGCGATTAAGTTGGGTAACGCCAGGGTTTTCCCAGTCACGACGTT
Features (pLannotate 1.2.2; 13 found; start..end, strand, type, name):
     24..42      +  promoter       T7 promoter: promoter for bacteriophage T7 RNA polymerase
    104..631     -  CDS            Olfr1019 (fragment): O1019_MOUSE - Also known as Mor180-1. Experimental evidence at protein level: Swiss-Prot protein existence level 1. Olfactory receptor that is activated by the binding of organosulfur odorants with thioether groups such as (methylthio)methanethiol (MTMT). The activity of this receptor is mediated by G proteins which activate adenylyl cyclase (Probable). From Mus musculus (Mouse).
    709..727     -  promoter       SP6 promoter: promoter for bacteriophage SP6 RNA polymerase
    769..785     -  protein_bind   lac operator: The lac repressor binds to the lac operator to inhibit transcription in E. coli. This inhibition can be relieved by adding lactose or isopropyl-β-D-thiogalactopyranoside (IPTG). lac repressor encoded by lacI
    793..823     -  promoter       lac promoter: promoter for the E. coli lac operon
    838..859     -  protein_bind   CAP binding site: CAP binding activates transcription in the presence of cAMP. E. coli catabolite activator protein
    872..964     -  CDS            lacI (fragment): lac repressor; lacI; The lac repressor binds to the lac operator to inhibit transcription in E. coli. This inhibition can be relieved by adding lactose or isopropyl-β-D-thiogalactopyranoside (IPTG).
   1147..1735    -  rep_origin     ori: high-copy-number ColE1/pMB1/pBR322/pUC origin of replication
   1906..2766    -  CDS            AmpR: β-lactamase; bla; confers resistance to ampicillin, carbenicillin, and related antibiotics
   2767..2871    -  promoter       AmpR promoter: bla
   2898..2948    +  misc_feature   bom (fragment): basis of mobility region from pBR322
   2976..3404    -  rep_origin     f1 ori (sequence partly withheld): f1 bacteriophage origin of replication; arrow indicates direction of (+) strand synthesis
   3408..21      -  CDS            lacZα (fragment) (across the origin): LacZα fragment of β-galactosidase; lacZ fragment
