[The description below was written by a language model from this plasmid's Addgene catalogue record and pLannotate feature annotations shown in this document.]
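Description:
pISH-Olfr1031 is a bacterial cloning plasmid built on the pGEM-T Easy backbone and intended as a template for in vitro transcription of a riboprobe for in situ hybridization. It is maintained in E. coli at high copy number through a ColE1/pUC-type origin and selected with ampicillin via the β-lactamase (AmpR) gene and its own promoter. The backbone also carries an f1 phage origin, which allows single-stranded DNA production, along with the usual lacZα fragment and the lac promoter, operator and CAP site. These lac elements flank the cloning site and normally support blue/white screening.

The payload is a 521 bp fragment of the mouse odorant receptor gene Olfr1031 (also called MOR200-1), placed between opposing T7 and SP6 bacteriophage promoters so that either strand can be transcribed. In the sequenced record the receptor coding fragment lies on the minus strand relative to the T7 promoter. This fits the depositor's note that the plasmid is linearized with SpeI and transcribed with T7 RNA polymerase, which would yield an antisense run-off transcript able to hybridize to the endogenous mRNA.

The automated annotation labels the insert as a fragment of Olfr1019. This most likely reflects a best match to a related olfactory receptor in the protein database rather than a different insert, since the catalogue entry identifies it as Olfr1031. The depositor also notes nine mismatches at the 5′ and 3′ edges of the insert, because it was amplified with degenerate primers. The cloning method is not recorded. The associated work concerns odorant receptor expression in mouse olfactory sensory neurons, where such probes mark the cells expressing a given receptor.
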