Addgene plasmid #105484: pISH-Olfr1031
Purpose: to generate a riboprobe for in situ hybridazation
Depositing lab: Peter Mombaerts. Depositing organization: Max Planck Research Unit for Neurogenetics. Publication: The beta2-adrenergic receptor as a surrogate odorant receptor in mouse olfactory sensory neurons. Omura M, Grosmaitre X, Ma M, Mombaerts P. Mol Cell Neurosci. 2014 Jan;58:1-10. doi: 10.1016/j.mcn.2013.10.010. Epub 2013 Nov 6. PubMed 24211702.
Backbone
  Vector backbone: pGEM-Teasy
  Backbone size w/o insert (bp): 3015
  Vector type: to ganerate riboprobe
Growth in bacteria
  Bacterial resistance: Ampicillin, 100 μg/mL
  Growth temperature: 37°C
  Growth strain: DH5alpha
  Copy number: High Copy
Gene/Insert
  Gene/Insert name: Olfr1031 (alt name: MOR200-1)
  Species: M. musculus (mouse)
  Insert size (bp): 521
  Entrez Gene: Olfr1031 (a.k.a. MOR200-1)
  Cloning method: Unknown
  Sequencing primers: 5′ M13-rev; 3′ M13-for
Terms and licenses: Academic/Nonprofit Terms; Industry Terms: Not Available to Industry
Depositor comments: Linearize with SpeI, use T7 RNA polymerase for IVT. There are 9 mismatches in 5' and 3' edges of the insert because the insert was cloned with a pair of degenerate primers.
How to cite: pISH-Olfr1031 was a gift from Peter Mombaerts (Addgene plasmid # 105484 ; http://n2t.net/addgene:105484 ; RRID:Addgene_105484)
