>Addgene plasmid #105484 | pISH-Olfr1031 | depositor partial sequence | sequence record 199704 | insert: sequenced with M13-for primer
GACGTCGCATGCTCCCGGCCGCCATGGCGGCCGCGGGAATTCGATTTTCCTAGTACCGTAAATGAGGGGG
TTCAACATGGGAATGACAGTGGTATAGAACACAGCAACCATTTTACCTTGTTCCACAGACTCTCTAGATG
TTGGTCTGAGATACATGAAAAAAAGAGTTGCATAGAATATGATGACAGCTGTCAGATGGGAGCCACAGGT
GGAGAAAGCTTTCCGCTTGCCTTCTGTAGAGCTAATCCTCAGAATAGCAGGAAAGATATACAGGTAGGAA
GTGAGAATAATGAGCAGGGAGAAGGAGAGGTTAAATCCAGCTACAACAAGCATGGAGGTTTCTTTGTGAT
AAGTGTCAGAACAAGCCAGCTTAATCAATGGTGGATCAGCACAATAGAAGTGATTGATTTCATTGTGGCC
ACAGAAAGCCAGGTTGTAAGTCCACATGGTCTCCATCAGACCAGTAAGTGCCCCATACACATAAGGCACT
GTGATTAGAGATGTGCATACACTCTGGGACATCTTGCTACCATAAAGCAGAGGGTTGCAGATTGCCACGA
ACCTATCAAACGCAATCACTAGTGAATTCGCGGCCGCCTGCAGGTCGACCATATGGGAGAGCTCCCAACG
CGTTGGATGCATAGCTTGAGTATTCTATAGTGTCACCTAAATAGCTTGGCGTAATCATGGTCATAGCTGT
TTCCTGTGTGAAATTGTTATCCGCTCACAATTCCACACAACATACGAGCCGGAAGCATAAAGTGTAAAGC
CTGGGGTGCCTAATGAGTGAGCTAACTCACATTAATTGCGTTGCGCTCACTGCCCGCTTTCCAGTCGGGA
AACCTGTCGTGCCAGCTGCATTAATGAATCGGCCAACGCG
